>Addgene plasmid #173232 | pGL3-NLS-ccdb-DddA(G1333C)-UGI-Puro | addgene full sequence | sequence record 355547 | Addgene NGS Result
ACGCGTTGACATTGATTATTGACTAGTTATTAATAGTAATCAATTACGGGGTCATTAGTTCATAGCCCAT
ATATGGAGTTCCGCGTTACATAACTTACGGTAAATGGCCCGCCTGGCTGACCGCCCAACGACCCCCGCCC
ATTGACGTCAATAATGACGTATGTTCCCATAGTAACGCCAATAGGGACTTTCCATTGACGTCAATGGGTG
GAGTATTTACGGTAAACTGCCCACTTGGCAGTACATCAAGTGTATCATATGCCAAGTACGCCCCCTATTG
ACGTCAATGACGGTAAATGGCCCGCCTGGCATTATGCCCAGTACATGACCTTATGGGACTTTCCTACTTG
GCAGTACATCTACGTATTAGTCATCGCTATTACCATGGTGATGCGGTTTTGGCAGTACATCAATGGGCGT
GGATAGCGGTTTGACTCACGGGGATTTCCAAGTCTCCACCCCATTGACGTCAATGGGAGTTTGTTTTGGC
ACCAAAATCAACGGGACTTTCCAAAATGTCGTAACAACTCCGCCCCATTGACGCAAATGGGCGGTAGGCG
TGTACGGTGGGAGGTCTATATAAGCAGAGCTCTCTGGCTAACTAGAGAACCCACTGCTTACTGGCTTATC
GAAATTAATACGACTCACTATAGGGAGACAAGCTGGCTAGACCATGGCTCCAAAGAAGAAGCGTAAGGTA
GCGGCCGCTGACTACAAGGATGACGACGATAAAGGTAGCGTGGATCTACGCACGCTCGGCTACAGCCAGC
AGCAACAGGAGAAGATCAAACCGAAGGTTCGTTCGACAGTGGCGCAGCACCACGAGGCACTGGTCGGCCA
TGGGTTTACACACGCGCACATCGTTGCGCTCAGCCAACACCCGGCAGCGTTAGGGACCGTCGCTGTCAAG
TATCAGGACATGATCGCAGCGTTGCCAGAGGCGACACACGAAGCGATCGTTGGCGTCGGCAAACAGTGGT
CCGGCGCACGCGCTCTGGAGGCCTTGCTCACGGTGGCGGGAGAGTTGAGAGGTCCACCGTTACAGTTGGA
CACAGGCCAACTTCTCAAGATTGCAAAACGTGGCGGCGTGACCGCAGTGGAGGCAGTGCATGCATGGCGC
AATGCACTGACGGGTGCCCCCCTGAACCTGACCCCAGAGACCGGCTTACTAAAAGCCAGATAACAGTATG
CGTATTTGCGCGCTGATTTTTGCGGTATAAGAATATATACTGATATGTATACCCGAAGTATGTCAAAAAG
AGGTATGCTATGAAGCAGCGTATTACAGTGACAGTTGACAGCGACAGCTATCAGTTGCTCAAGGCATATA
TGATGTCAATATCTCCGGTCTGGTAAGCACAACCATGCAGAATGAAGCCCGTCGTCTGCGTGCCGAACGC
TGGAAAGCGGAAAATCAGGAAGGGATGGCTGAGGTCGCCCGGTTTATTGAAATGAACGGCTCTTTTGCTG
ACGAGAACAGGGGCTGGTGAAATGCAGTTTAAGGTTTACACCTATAAAAGAGAGAGCCGTTATCGTCTGT
TTGTGGATGTACAGAGTGATATTATTGACACGCCCGGGCGACGGATGGTGATCCCCCTGGCCAGTGCACG
TCTGCTGTCAGATAAAGTCTCCCGTGAACTTTACCCGGTGGTGCATATCGGGGATGAAAGCTGGCGCATG
ATGACCACCGATATGGCCAGTGTGCCGGTGTCCGTTATCGGGGAAGAAGTGGCTGATCTCAGCCACCGCG
AAAATGACATCAAAAACGCCATTAACCTGATGTTCTGGGGAATATAAATGTCAGGCTCCCTTATACACAG
CCAGGGTCTCTCGCGTTGACCAACGACCACCTCGTCGCCTTGGCCTGCCTCGGCGGACGTCCTGCGCTGG
ATGCAGTGAAAAAGGGATTGGGAGGCTCCCCAACCCCCTACCCTAACTATGCCAATGCAGGACACGTGGA
GGGACAGAGCGCCCTGTTCATGCGGGATAACGGCATCTCCGAGGGCCTGGTGTTCCACAACAATCCCGAG
GGCACCTGCGGCTTTTGCGTGAACATGACCGAGACACTGCTGCCCGAGAATGCCAAGATGACAGTGGTGC
CACCTGAGGGAGCAATCCCTGTGAAGAGAGGCGCCACCGGCGAGACAAAGGTGTTTACCGGCAACTCTAA
TAGCCCTAAGTCCCCAACAAAGGGCGGCTGCTCTGGAGGCAGCACCAACCTGTCTGACATCATCGAGAAG
GAGACAGGCAAGCAGCTGGTCATCCAGGAGAGCATCCTGATGCTGCCCGAAGAAGTCGAAGAAGTGATCG
GAAACAAGCCTGAGAGCGATATCCTGGTCCATACCGCCTACGACGAGAGTACCGACGAAAATGTGATGCT
GCTGACATCCGACGCCCCAGAGTATAAGCCCTGGGCTCTGGTCATCCAGGATTCCAACGGAGAGAACAAA
ATCAAAATGCTGTAATCTAGAGGGCCCGTTTAAACCCGCTGATCAGCCTCGACTGTGCCTTCTAGTTGCC
AGCCATCTGTTGTTTGCCCCTCCCCCGTGCCTTCCTTGACCCTGGAAGGTGCCACTCCCACTGTCCTTTC
CTAATAAAATGAGGAAATTGCATCGCATTGTCTGAGTAGGTGTCATTCTATTCTGGGGGGTGGGGTGGGG
CAGGACAGCAAGGGGGAGGATTGGGAAGACAATAGCAGGCATGCTGGGGATGCGGTGGGCTCTATGGCTC
GAGGGGGTTGGGGTTGCGCCTTTTCCAAGGCAGCCCTGGGTTTGCGCAGGGACGCGGCTGCTCTGGGCGT
GGTTCCGGGAAACGCAGCGGCGCCGACCCTGGGACTCGCACATTCTTCACGTCCGTTCGCAGCGTCACCC
GGATCTTCGCCGCTACCCTTGTGGGCCCCCCGGCGACGCTTCCTGCTCCGCCCCTAAGTCGGGAAGGTTC
CTTGCGGTTCGCGGCGTGCCGGACGTGACAAACGGAAGCCGCACGTCTCACTAGTACCCTCGCAGACGGA
CAGCGCCAGGGAGCAATGGCAGCGCGCCGACCGCGATGGGCTGTGGCCAATAGCGGCTGCTCAGCAGGGC
GCGCCGAGAGCAGCGGCCGGGAAGGGGCGGTGCGGGAGGCGGGGTGTGGGGCGGTAGTGTGGGCCCTGTT
CCTGCCCGCGCGGTGTTCCGCATTCTGCAAGCCTCCGGAGCGCACGTCGGCAGTCGGCTCCCTCGTTGAC
CGAATCACCGACCTCTCTCCCCAGGGGGATCCACCGGAGCTTACCATGACCGAGTACAAGCCCACGGTGC
GCCTCGCCACCCGCGACGACGTCCCCAGGGCCGTACGCACCCTCGCCGCCGCGTTCGCCGACTACCCCGC
CACGCGCCACACCGTCGATCCGGACCGCCACATCGAGCGGGTCACCGAGCTGCAAGAACTCTTCCTCACG
CGCGTCGGGCTCGACATCGGCAAGGTGTGGGTCGCGGACGACGGCGCCGCGGTGGCGGTCTGGACCACGC
CGGAGAGCGTCGAAGCGGGGGCGGTGTTCGCCGAGATCGGCCCGCGCATGGCCGAGTTGAGCGGTTCCCG
GCTGGCCGCGCAGCAACAGATGGAAGGCCTCCTGGCGCCGCACCGGCCCAAGGAGCCCGCGTGGTTCCTG
GCCACCGTCGGCGTCTCGCCCGACCACCAGGGCAAGGGTCTGGGCAGCGCCGTCGTGCTCCCCGGAGTGG
AGGCGGCCGAGCGCGCCGGGGTGCCCGCCTTCCTGGAAACCTCCGCGCCCCGCAACCTCCCCTTCTACGA
GCGGCTCGGCTTCACCGTCACCGCCGACGTCGAGGTGCCCGAAGGACCGCGCACCTGGTGCATGACCCGC
AAGCCCGGTGCCTGACGCCCGCCCCACGACCCGCAGCGCCCGACCGAAAGGAGCGCACGACCCCATGCAT
CGGTACCTTTAAGACCAATGACTTACAAGGCAGCTGTAGATCTTAGCCACTTTCTAGAGTCGGGGCGGCC
GGCCGCTTCGAGCAGACATGATAAGATACATTGATGAGTTTGGACAAACCACAACTAGAATGCAGTGAAA
AAAATGCTTTATTTGTGAAATTTGTGATGCTATTGCTTTATTTGTAACCATTATAAGCTGCAATAAACAA
GTTAACAACAACAATTGCATTCATTTTATGTTTCAGGTTCAGGGGGAGGTGTGGGAGGTTTTTTAAAGCA
AGTAAAACCTCTACAAATGTGGTAAAATCGATAAGGATCCGTCGACCGATGCCCTTGAGAGCCTTCAACC
CAGTCAGCTCCTTCCGGTGGGCGCGGGGCATGACTATCGTCGCCGCACTTATGACTGTCTTCTTTATCAT
GCAACTCGTAGGACAGGTGCCGGCAGCGCTCTTCCGCTTCCTCGCTCACTGACTCGCTGCGCTCGGTCGT
TCGGCTGCGGCGAGCGGTATCAGCTCACTCAAAGGCGGTAATACGGTTATCCACAGAATCAGGGGATAAC
GCAGGAAAGAACATGTGAGCAAAAGGCCAGCAAAAGGCCAGGAACCGTAAAAAGGCCGCGTTGCTGGCGT
TTTTCCATAGGCTCCGCCCCCCTGACGAGCATCACAAAAATCGACGCTCAAGTCAGAGGTGGCGAAACCC
GACAGGACTATAAAGATACCAGGCGTTTCCCCCTGGAAGCTCCCTCGTGCGCTCTCCTGTTCCGACCCTG
CCGCTTACCGGATACCTGTCCGCCTTTCTCCCTTCGGGAAGCGTGGCGCTTTCTCATAGCTCACGCTGTA
GGTATCTCAGTTCGGTGTAGGTCGTTCGCTCCAAGCTGGGCTGTGTGCACGAACCCCCCGTTCAGCCCGA
CCGCTGCGCCTTATCCGGTAACTATCGTCTTGAGTCCAACCCGGTAAGACACGACTTATCGCCACTGGCA
GCAGCCACTGGTAACAGGATTAGCAGAGCGAGGTATGTAGGCGGTGCTACAGAGTTCTTGAAGTGGTGGC
CTAACTACGGCTACACTAGAAGAACAGTATTTGGTATCTGCGCTCTGCTGAAGCCAGTTACCTTCGGAAA
AAGAGTTGGTAGCTCTTGATCCGGCAAACAAACCACCGCTGGTAGCGGTGGTTTTTTTGTTTGCAAGCAG
CAGATTACGCGCAGAAAAAAAGGATCTCAAGAAGATCCTTTGATCTTTTCTACGGGGTCTGACGCTCAGT
GGAACGAAAACTCACGTTAAGGGATTTTGGTCATGAGATTATCAAAAAGGATCTTCACCTAGATCCTTTT
AAATTAAAAATGAAGTTTTAAATCAATCTAAAGTATATATGAGTAAACTTGGTCTGACAGTTACCAATGC
TTAATCAGTGAGGCACCTATCTCAGCGATCTGTCTATTTCGTTCATCCATAGTTGCCTGACTCCCCGTCG
TGTAGATAACTACGATACGGGAGGGCTTACCATCTGGCCCCAGTGCTGCAATGATACCGCGGGACCCACG
CTCACCGGCTCCAGATTTATCAGCAATAAACCAGCCAGCCGGAAGGGCCGAGCGCAGAAGTGGTCCTGCA
ACTTTATCCGCCTCCATCCAGTCTATTAATTGTTGCCGGGAAGCTAGAGTAAGTAGTTCGCCAGTTAATA
GTTTGCGCAACGTTGTTGCCATTGCTACAGGCATCGTGGTGTCACGCTCGTCGTTTGGTATGGCTTCATT
CAGCTCCGGTTCCCAACGATCAAGGCGAGTTACATGATCCCCCATGTTGTGCAAAAAAGCGGTTAGCTCC
TTCGGTCCTCCGATCGTTGTCAGAAGTAAGTTGGCCGCAGTGTTATCACTCATGGTTATGGCAGCACTGC
ATAATTCTCTTACTGTCATGCCATCCGTAAGATGCTTTTCTGTGACTGGTGAGTACTCAACCAAGTCATT
CTGAGAATAGTGTATGCGGCGACCGAGTTGCTCTTGCCCGGCGTCAATACGGGATAATACCGCGCCACAT
AGCAGAACTTTAAAAGTGCTCATCATTGGAAAACGTTCTTCGGGGCGAAAACTCTCAAGGATCTTACCGC
TGTTGAGATCCAGTTCGATGTAACCCACTCGTGCACCCAACTGATCTTCAGCATCTTTTACTTTCACCAG
CGTTTCTGGGTGAGCAAAAACAGGAAGGCAAAATGCCGCAAAAAAGGGAATAAGGGCGACACGGAAATGT
TGAATACTCATACTCTTCCTTTTTCAATATTATTGAAGCATTTATCAGGGTTATTGTCTCATGAGCGGAT
ACATATTTGAATGTATTTAGAAAAATAAACAAATAGGGGTTCCGCGCACATTTCCCCGAAAAGTGCCACC
TG
Features (pLannotate 1.2.2; 20 found; start..end, strand, type, name):
      8..387     +  enhancer       CMV enhancer: human cytomegalovirus immediate early enhancer
    388..591     +  promoter       CMV promoter: human cytomegalovirus (CMV) immediate early promoter
    587..620     +  LTR            5' LTR (truncated) (fragment): truncated 5' long terminal repeat (LTR) from HIV-1
    636..654     +  promoter       T7 promoter: promoter for bacteriophage T7 RNA polymerase
    677..1159    +  CDS            avrXa10 (fragment): AVX10_XANOO - Experimental evidence at protein level: Swiss-Prot protein existence level 1. Avirulence protein. Induces the hypersensitive response (HR)in rice plants carrying the resistance gene Xa10. Activity depends on the presence of the core repeat domains; replacement with repeat domains from other proteins (AvrBs3 of X.euvesicatoria (AC P14727) or AvrXa7 of this organism) does not elicit the HR. Probably acts as a transcription factor in its host plant (rice) to induce plant resistance or disease. From Xanthomonas oryzae pv. oryzae.
   1161..1238    +  intron         PDK intron (fragment): pdk; modified pyruvate orthophosphate dikinase intron from Flaveria trinervia 3.0
   1329..1487    +  CDS            ccdA (fragment): CCDA_ECO57 - Also known as H, letA. Experimental evidence at protein level: Swiss-Prot protein existence level 1. Antitoxin component of a type II toxin-antitoxin (TA) system which inhibits the post-segregational killing (PSK) of plasmid-free cells, also referred to as a plasmid addiction system. Binds to and blocks the activity of CcdB; will also remove bound CcdB protein from the CcdB-GyrA complex by forming a CcdA-CcdB complex, a process termed rejuvenation. Functions as a transcriptional corepressor for the ccdAB operon, repression also requires CcdB (By similarity). From Escherichia coli
   1492..1794    +  CDS            ccdB: CCDB_ECOLI - Also known as G, letB, letD. Experimental evidence at protein level: Swiss-Prot protein existence level 1. Toxic component of a type II toxin-antitoxin (TA) system, functioning in plasmid maintainence. Responsible for the post- segregational killing (PSK) of plasmid-free cells, also referred to as a plasmid addiction system. Half-life of over 2 hours. Cell killing by CcdB is accompanied by filamentation, defects in chromosome and plasmid segregation, defects in cell division, formation of anucleate cells, decreased DNA synthesis and plasmid loss. Interferes with the activity of DN
   1914..2201    +  CDS            dddA (fragment): DDDA_BURC1 - Experimental evidence at protein level: Swiss-Prot protein existence level 1. Toxic component of a toxin-immunity protein module, which functions as a cellular contact-dependent growth inhibition (CDI) system. CDI modules allow bacteria to communicate with and inhibit the growth of closely related neighboring bacteria in a contact-dependent fashion. Bacteria that have this module inhibit or kill bacteria without it, giving them a growth advantage. Probably specifically inhibited by cognate immunity protein DddI (Probable). The C-terminal 163 residue fragment has double-stranded DN
   2214..2462    +  CDS            UGI: UNGI_BPPB2 - Experimental evidence at protein level: Swiss-Prot protein existence level 1. This protein binds specifically and reversibly to the host uracil-DNA glycosylase, preventing removal of uracil residues from PBS2 DNA by the host uracil-excision repair system. From Bacillus phage PBS2 (Bacteriophage PBS2).
   2503..2727    +  polyA_signal   bGH poly(A) signal: bovine growth hormone polyadenylation signal
   2734..3244    +  promoter       hPGK promoter: human phosphoglycerate kinase 1 promoter
   3266..3865    +  CDS            PuroR (fragment): puromycin N-acetyltransferase; pac from Streptomyces; confers resistance to puromycin
   3908..3976    +  CDS            nef (fragment): NEF_HV1Z2 - Experimental evidence at protein level: Swiss-Prot protein existence level 1. Extracellular Nef protein targets CD4(+) T-lymphocytes for apoptosis by interacting with CXCR4 surface receptors. From Human immunodeficiency virus type 1 group M subtype D (isolate Z2/CDC-Z34) (HIV-1).
   4012..4133    -  polyA_signal   SV40 poly(A) signal: SV40 polyadenylation signal
   4156..4224    -  CDS            large T antigen (fragment): large T antigen from SV40 (simian virus 40)
   4240..4372    +  CDS            TcR (fragment): tetracycline efflux protein; tet; confers resistance to tetracycline
   4552..5140    -  rep_origin     ori: high-copy-number ColE1/pMB1/pBR322/pUC origin of replication
   5311..6171    -  CDS            AmpR: β-lactamase; bla; confers resistance to ampicillin, carbenicillin, and related antibiotics
   6172..6276    -  promoter       AmpR promoter: bla
