[The description below was written by a language model from this plasmid's Addgene catalogue record and pLannotate feature annotations shown in this document.]
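Description:
pGL3-NLS-ccdb-DddA(G1333C)-UGI-Puro is an empty receiver backbone, built on pGL3, for one-step assembly of custom TALE repeat (RVD) arrays into DddA-derived cytosine base editors (DdCBEs) or other TALE fusions. It is a 6.3 kb high-copy plasmid carrying a ColE1/pUC-type origin and an ampicillin resistance gene. Because it carries an intact ccdB toxin gene, it has to be propagated in a ccdB-tolerant strain.

The expression unit is driven by the CMV enhancer and promoter, followed by a T7 promoter that could also support in vitro transcription. According to the depositor's layout, the open reading frame begins with a nuclear localization signal and a 136-residue TALE N-terminal segment, which the annotation detects as an AvrXa10-like fragment. Next comes the ccdB cassette as a placeholder, then a 21-residue TALE C-terminal segment, a DddA fragment labelled G1333C (presumably the C-terminal half of the deaminase split at G1333) and a uracil glycosylase inhibitor (UGI), ending at a bGH polyadenylation signal. Replacing ccdB with an assembled RVD array gives counter-selection in ordinary E. coli, since clones that retain the toxin do not survive. In the finished editor, the TALE array directs the split DddA half to its target, where pairing with a partner construct carrying the complementary half would reconstitute double-stranded DNA cytidine deaminase activity. UGI blocks uracil excision and so favours C-to-T outcomes.

A separate hPGK promoter drives a puromycin resistance gene for selecting transfected mammalian cells. Short annotated fragments of HIV LTR, nef, SV40 large T antigen and TcR appear to be cloning remnants rather than functional elements. The associated publication concerns mitochondrial DNA editing in zebrafish, but this backbone carries an NLS, and the record does not state its specific intended targets.
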