Addgene plasmid #173232: pGL3-NLS-ccdb-DddA(G1333C)-UGI-Puro
Purpose: (Empty Backbone) One-step assembly of custom RVD arrays to construct DdCBE, TALE, etc.
Depositing lab: Bin Shen. Depositing organization: Nanjing Medical University. Publication: Precision modeling of mitochondrial diseases in zebrafish via DdCBE-mediated mtDNA base editing. Guo J, Zhang X, Chen X, Sun H, Dai Y, Wang J, Qian X, Tan L, Lou X, Shen B. Cell Discov. 2021 Sep 3;7(1):78. doi: 10.1038/s41421-021-00307-9. PubMed 34480028.
Backbone
  Vector backbone: pGL3
  Vector type: Unspecified
Growth in bacteria
  Bacterial resistance: Ampicillin, 100 μg/mL
  Growth temperature: 37°C
  Growth strain: ccdB Survival
  Copy number: High Copy
Gene/Insert
  Gene/Insert name: None
Terms and licenses: Academic/Nonprofit Terms; Industry Terms: Not Available to Industry
Depositor comments: NLS_N136aa_ccdb_C21aa_DddA_G1333C__UGI
How to cite: pGL3-NLS-ccdb-DddA(G1333C)-UGI-Puro was a gift from Bin Shen (Addgene plasmid # 173232 ; http://n2t.net/addgene:173232 ; RRID:Addgene_173232)
